Addgene plasmid #136293: mCh-Climp63
Purpose: expression of Climp63
Depositing lab: Gia Voeltz. Depositing organization: University of Colorado, Boulder. Publication: The reticulon and DP1/Yop1p proteins form immobile oligomers in the tubular endoplasmic reticulum. Shibata Y, Voss C, Rist JM, Hu J, Rapoport TA, Prinz WA, Voeltz GK. J Biol Chem. 2008 Jul 4. 283(27):18892-904. 10.1074/jbc.M800986200 PubMed 18442980.
Backbone
  Vector backbone: pmCherry-N1
  Backbone manufacturer: Clontech
  Backbone size w/o insert (bp): 4722
  Vector type: Mammalian Expression
  Selectable markers: Neomycin (select with G418)
Growth in bacteria
  Bacterial resistance: Kanamycin, 50 μg/mL
  Growth temperature: 37°C
  Growth strain: DH5alpha
  Copy number: High Copy
Gene/Insert
  Gene/Insert name: Cytoskeletal-linking protein 63 (alt names: CLIMP-63; CKAP4)
  Species: M. musculus (mouse)
  Insert size (bp): 1725
  GenBank ID: NM_175451.1
  Entrez Gene: Ckap4 (a.k.a. 5630400A09Rik, CLIMP-63, P63)
  Promoter: CMV
  Tag / fusion protein: mCherry (N terminal on backbone)
  Cloning method: Restriction Enzyme; 5′ cloning site XhoI (not destroyed); 3′ cloning site EcoRI (not destroyed)
  Sequencing primers: 5′ CMV-F; 3′ SV40pA-R
Terms and licenses: Academic/Nonprofit Terms; Industry Terms: Not Available to Industry
How to cite: mCh-Climp63 was a gift from Gia Voeltz (Addgene plasmid # 136293 ; http://n2t.net/addgene:136293 ; RRID:Addgene_136293)
