[The description below was written by a language model from this plasmid's Addgene catalogue record and pLannotate feature annotations shown in this document.]
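Description:
mCh-Climp63 is a mammalian expression plasmid encoding mouse Ckap4 (cytoskeleton-linking membrane protein 63, CLIMP-63) fused to the red fluorescent protein mCherry. The catalogue lists the backbone as Clontech's pmCherry-N1. However, the feature table places the mCherry coding sequence directly downstream of the CMV enhancer/promoter and upstream of the insert, separated from it only by a short fragment of the multiple cloning site. This agrees with the recorded N-terminal tag position, but it is the layout normally associated with a C1-type vector rather than an N1-type one. The roughly 1.7 kb Ckap4 open reading frame was inserted between XhoI and EcoRI sites, both of which are retained. The fusion transcript is terminated by the SV40 polyadenylation signal.

The rest of the 6.4 kb plasmid is standard for this vector family. A high-copy ColE1/pUC-type origin supports propagation in E. coli, and an f1 origin is also present. A single Tn5 aminoglycoside phosphotransferase gene (NeoR/KanR) sits behind tandem bacterial (bla) and SV40 early promoters and is followed by the HSV TK polyadenylation signal. This one marker therefore gives kanamycin resistance in bacteria and G418 selection in mammalian cells. The short large T antigen, ble and bGH poly(A) annotations are fragments and are most likely backbone remnants or annotation matches rather than functional elements.

The stated purpose is simply expression of Climp63. The feature annotation describes Ckap4 as anchoring the endoplasmic reticulum to microtubules, and the associated publication concerns ER-shaping proteins, so the construct is suited to fluorescent visualisation of this ER membrane protein in transfected mammalian cells.
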