Features (pLannotate 1.2.2; 16 found; start..end, strand, type, name):
     68..371     +  enhancer       CMV enhancer: human cytomegalovirus immediate early enhancer
    372..575     +  promoter       CMV promoter: human cytomegalovirus (CMV) immediate early promoter
    620..1327    +  CDS            mCherry: mCherry is a basic (constitutively fluorescent) red fluorescent protein published in 2004, derived from Discosoma sp.. It is reported to be a very rapidly-maturing monomer with low acid sensitivity.
   1328..1349    +  misc_feature   MCS (fragment): multiple cloning site
   1349..3070    +  CDS            Ckap4: CKAP4_MOUSE - Experimental evidence at protein level: Swiss-Prot protein existence level 1. Mediates the anchoring of the endoplasmic reticulum to microtubules. From Mus musculus (Mouse).
   3074..3110    +  misc_feature   MCS (fragment): multiple cloning site
   3127..3211    +  CDS            large T antigen (fragment): large T antigen from SV40 (simian virus 40)
   3234..3355    +  polyA_signal   SV40 poly(A) signal: SV40 polyadenylation signal
   3389..3817    -  rep_origin     f1 ori (sequence partly withheld): f1 bacteriophage origin of replication; arrow indicates direction of (+) strand synthesis
   3844..3948    +  promoter       AmpR promoter: bla
   3950..4307    +  promoter       SV40 promoter: SV40 enhancer and early promoter
   4342..5136    +  CDS            NeoR/KanR: aminoglycoside phosphotransferase from Tn5; aph(3')-II (or nptII); confers resistance to neomycin, kanamycin, and G418 (Geneticin®)
   5157..5309    +  CDS            ble (fragment): BLE_KLEPN - Experimental evidence at protein level: Swiss-Prot protein existence level 1. Binding protein with a strong affinity to the bleomycin family of antibiotics. Binds to CL990; an antimitotic-antibiotic compound. From Klebsiella pneumoniae.
   5368..5415    +  polyA_signal   HSV TK poly(A) signal: herpes simplex virus thymidine kinase polyadenylation signal (Cole and Stacy, 1985)
   5506..5522    -  polyA_signal   bGH poly(A) signal (fragment): bovine growth hormone polyadenylation signal
   5744..6332    +  rep_origin     ori: high-copy-number ColE1/pMB1/pBR322/pUC origin of replication
>Addgene plasmid #136293 | mCh-Climp63 | addgene full sequence | sequence record 290575 | Addgene NGS Result
CATGCATTAGTTATTAATAGTAATCAATTACGGGGTCATTAGTTCATAGCCCATATATGGAGTTCCGCGT
TACATAACTTACGGTAAATGGCCCGCCTGGCTGACCGCCCAACGACCCCCGCCCATTGACGTCAATAATG
ACGTATGTTCCCATAGTAACGCCAATAGGGACTTTCCATTGACGTCAATGGGTGGAGTATTTACGGTAAA
CTGCCCACTTGGCAGTACATCAAGTGTATCATATGCCAAGTACGCCCCCTATTGACGTCAATGACGGTAA
ATGGCCCGCCTGGCATTATGCCCAGTACATGACCTTATGGGACTTTCCTACTTGGCAGTACATCTACGTA
TTAGTCATCGCTATTACCATGGTGATGCGGTTTTGGCAGTACATCAATGGGCGTGGATAGCGGTTTGACT
CACGGGGATTTCCAAGTCTCCACCCCATTGACGTCAATGGGAGTTTGTTTTGGCACCAAAATCAACGGGA
CTTTCCAAAATGTCGTAACAACTCCGCCCCATTGACGCAAATGGGCGGTAGGCGTGTACGGTGGGAGGTC
TATATAAGCAGAGCTGGTTTAGTGAACCGTCAGATCCGCTAGCGCTACCGGTCGCCACCATGGTGAGCAA
GGGCGAGGAGGATAACATGGCCATCATCAAGGAGTTCATGCGCTTCAAGGTGCACATGGAGGGCTCCGTG
AACGGCCACGAGTTCGAGATCGAGGGCGAGGGCGAGGGCCGCCCCTACGAGGGCACCCAGACCGCCAAGC
TGAAGGTGACCAAGGGTGGCCCCCTGCCCTTCGCCTGGGACATCCTGTCCCCTCAGTTCATGTACGGCTC
CAAGGCCTACGTGAAGCACCCCGCCGACATCCCCGACTACTTGAAGCTGTCCTTCCCCGAGGGCTTCAAG
TGGGAGCGCGTGATGAACTTCGAGGACGGCGGCGTGGTGACCGTGACCCAGGACTCCTCCCTGCAGGACG
GCGAGTTCATCTACAAGGTGAAGCTGCGCGGCACCAACTTCCCCTCCGACGGCCCCGTAATGCAGAAGAA
GACCATGGGCTGGGAGGCCTCCTCCGAGCGGATGTACCCCGAGGACGGCGCCCTGAAGGGCGAGATCAAG
CAGAGGCTGAAGCTGAAGGACGGCGGCCACTACGACGCTGAGGTCAAGACCACCTACAAGGCCAAGAAGC
CCGTGCAGCTGCCCGGCGCCTACAACGTCAACATCAAGTTGGACATCACCTCCCACAACGAGGACTACAC
CATCGTGGAACAGTACGAACGCGCCGAGGGCCGCCACTCCACCGGCGGCATGGACGAGCTGTACAAGTCC
GGACTCAGATCTCGAGCTCCCTCGGCCAAACAAAGGGGCTCCAAGGGCGGCCACGGCGCCGCGAGCCCCT
CGGACAAGGGCGCCCACCCGTCGGGCGGCGCGGATGACGTGGCGAAGAAGCCGCCGGCGGCGCCGCAGCA
GCCGCAGCCTCCCGCGCCGCACCCGCCGCAGCACCCGCAGAACCAGGCGCACCGGGGCGGCCACCGCGGC
CGGTCCTCAGCCGCCACCGCCAACGCGTCCTCCGCGTCCTGCTCGCGCAGGCTTGGCCGGGTGCTCAACT
TTCTCTTCTACCTCTCCCTGGTGGCGGCGGCCGCCTTCTCGGGCTGGTATGTCCATCACGTCCTGGAGGA
GGTCCAGCAGGTCCGGCGTGGCCACCAGGACTTCTCCCGTCAGAGGGATGAGCTGGGCCAGGGCTTGCAG
GGCGTCGAGCAGAAGGTCCAATCCCTGCAAGCCACATTTGGGACTTTCGAGTCCCTCCTGAGAAACTCCC
AGCATAAACAGGATCTCACAGAGAAAGCCGTGAAGGAAGGGGAGAGCGAGCTCAACCGAATTAGCGAAGT
TCTACAGAAGTTGCAGAATGAGATTCTCAAAGATCTGTCGGACGGGATCCACGTGGTGAAGGATGCCCGG
GAGCGGGACTTCACGTCCCTGGAGAACACAGTCGAGGAGCGCCTGACGGAGCTTACCAAGTCTATCAATG
ACAACATCGCCATCTTCACTGATGTCCAGAAGAGGAGCCAGAAGGAGATCAATGAGGTCAAGATGAAGGT
GGCCTCCCTGGAAGAATCCAAGGGGGATCGCAGTCAGGACGTGAAAACTCTGAAGGACGCCGTGAAGGAG
GTCCAGGCCTCCATGATGTCGAGGGAGAGGGACATTGAGGCCCTGAAGAGTTCCCTTCAGACGATGGAGT
CCGACGTCTACACAGAGGTGCGGGAACTGGTGAGCCTCAAGCAGGAGCAACAGGCGTTCAAGCAGGCGGC
CGACTCAGAGCGCCTGGCTCTGCAGGCCCTCACGGAGAAGCTTCTGCGGTCCGAGGAGTCCTCCTCTCGT
CTCCCAGAGGACATCCGGAGACTGGAGGAAGAGCTACAGCAGCTGAAGGTCGGGGCCCATGGGTCAGAGG
AAGGTGCCGTCTTCAAAGACTCCAAAGCCTTAGAGGAACTGCAGAGGCAGATTGAGGGCCTGGGTGCCAG
GCTCCAGTATGTAGAGGACGGGGTCTACTCAATGCAGGTGGCTTCTGCACGCCACACCGAAAGCCTGGAG
TCGCTCCTGTCCAAGAGCCAGGAGTACGAGCAACGCCTGGCTATGCTGCAGGAGCACGTGGGAAACCTGG
GCTCCTCATCTGACCTGGCCAGCACAGTCAGGAGCCTGGGGGAGACCCAGCTGGCGCTGTCCAGCGACTT
GAAGGAGCTGAAGCAGAGCCTGGGTGAGCTGCCCGGTACCGTGGAGTCACTGCAGGAGCAAGTGCTCTCA
CTGCTCAGCCAGGACCAAGCCCAGGCCGAGGGCTTGCCTCCTCAGGACTTCCTGGACAGACTGTCCTCTC
TAGACAACCTGAAATCCTCAGTGAGCCAAGTGGAGTCAGACTTGAAAATGCTCAGGACTGCCGTGGACAG
TTTGGTGGCCTATTCCGTCAAAATCGAAACGAATGAGAATAACTTAGAGTCAGCCAAGGGCTTGCTGGAT
GACCTGCGGAACGACCTGGATAGGTTGTTTCTGAAAGTTGAGAAGATCCATGAAAAGATCTAAGAATTCT
GCAGTCGACGGTACCGCGGGCCCGGGATCCACCGGATCTAGATAACTGATCATAATCAGCCATACCACAT
TTGTAGAGGTTTTACTTGCTTTAAAAAACCTCCCACACCTCCCCCTGAACCTGAAACATAAAATGAATGC
AATTGTTGTTGTTAACTTGTTTATTGCAGCTTATAATGGTTACAAATAAAGCAATAGCATCACAAATTTC
ACAAATAAAGCATTTTTTTCACTGCATTCTAGTTGTGGTTTGTCCAAACTCATCAATGTATCTTAACGCG
TAAATTGTAAGCGTTAATATTTTGTTAAAATTCGCGTTAAATTTTTGTTAAATCAGCTCATTTTTTAACC
AATAGGCCGAAATCGGCAAAATCCCTTATAAATCAAAAGAATAGACCGAGATAGGGT
[37 nt withheld, positions 3488-3524]
AAAGAACGTGGACTCCAACGTCAAAGG
[49 nt withheld, positions 3552-3600]
T
[91 nt withheld, positions 3602-3692]
G
[124 nt withheld, positions 3694-3817]
CAGGTGGCACTTTTCGGGGAAATGTGCGCGGAACCCCTATTTGTTTATTTTTCTAAATACATTCAAATAT
GTATCCGCTCATGAGACAATAACCCTGATAAATGCTTCAATAATATTGAAAAAGGAAGAGTCCTGAGGCG
GAAAGAACCAGCTGTGGAATGTGTGTCAGTTAGGGTGTGGAAAGTCCCCAGGCTCCCCAGCAGGCAGAAG
TATGCAAAGCATGCATCTCAATTAGTCAGCAACCAGGTGTGGAAAGTCCCCAGGCTCCCCAGCAGGCAGA
AGTATGCAAAGCATGCATCTCAATTAGTCAGCAACCATAGTCCCGCCCCTAACTCCGCCCATCCCGCCCC
TAACTCCGCCCAGTTCCGCCCATTCTCCGCCCCATGGCTGACTAATTTTTTTTATTTATGCAGAGGCCGA
GGCCGCCTCGGCCTCTGAGCTATTCCAGAAGTAGTGAGGAGGCTTTTTTGGAGGCCTAGGCTTTTGCAAA
GATCGATCAAGAGACAGGATGAGGATCGTTTCGCATGATTGAACAAGATGGATTGCACGCAGGTTCTCCG
GCCGCTTGGGTGGAGAGGCTATTCGGCTATGACTGGGCACAACAGACAATCGGCTGCTCTGATGCCGCCG
TGTTCCGGCTGTCAGCGCAGGGGCGCCCGGTTCTTTTTGTCAAGACCGACCTGTCCGGTGCCCTGAATGA
ACTGCAAGACGAGGCAGCGCGGCTATCGTGGCTGGCCACGACGGGCGTTCCTTGCGCAGCTGTGCTCGAC
GTTGTCACTGAAGCGGGAAGGGACTGGCTGCTATTGGGCGAAGTGCCGGGGCAGGATCTCCTGTCATCTC
ACCTTGCTCCTGCCGAGAAAGTATCCATCATGGCTGATGCAATGCGGCGGCTGCATACGCTTGATCCGGC
TACCTGCCCATTCGACCACCAAGCGAAACATCGCATCGAGCGAGCACGTACTCGGATGGAAGCCGGTCTT
GTCGATCAGGATGATCTGGACGAAGAGCATCAGGGGCTCGCGCCAGCCGAACTGTTCGCCAGGCTCAAGG
CGAGCATGCCCGACGGCGAGGATCTCGTCGTGACCCATGGCGATGCCTGCTTGCCGAATATCATGGTGGA
AAATGGCCGCTTTTCTGGATTCATCGACTGTGGCCGGCTGGGTGTGGCGGACCGCTATCAGGACATAGCG
TTGGCTACCCGTGATATTGCTGAAGAGCTTGGCGGCGAATGGGCTGACCGCTTCCTCGTGCTTTACGGTA
TCGCCGCTCCCGATTCGCAGCGCATCGCCTTCTATCGCCTTCTTGACGAGTTCTTCTGAGCGGGACTCTG
GGGTTCGAAATGACCGACCAAGCGACGCCCAACCTGCCATCACGAGATTTCGATTCCACCGCCGCCTTCT
ATGAAAGGTTGGGCTTCGGAATCGTTTTCCGGGACGCCGGCTGGATGATCCTCCAGCGCGGGGATCTCAT
GCTGGAGTTCTTCGCCCACCCTAGGGGGAGGCTAACTGAAACACGGAAGGAGACAATACCGGAAGGAACC
CGCGCTATGACGGCAATAAAAAGACAGAATAAAACGCACGGTGTTGGGTCGTTTGTTCATAAACGCGGGG
TTCGGTCCCAGGGCTGGCACTCTGTCGATACCCCACCGAGACCCCATTGGGGCCAATACGCCCGCGTTTC
TTCCTTTTCCCCACCCCACCCCCCAAGTTCGGGTGAAGGCCCAGGGCTCGCAGCCAACGTCGGGGCGGCA
GGCCCTGCCATAGCCTCAGGTTACTCATATATACTTTAGATTGATTTAAAACTTCATTTTTAATTTAAAA
GGATCTAGGTGAAGATCCTTTTTGATAATCTCATGACCAAAATCCCTTAACGTGAGTTTTCGTTCCACTG
AGCGTCAGACCCCGTAGAAAAGATCAAAGGATCTTCTTGAGATCCTTTTTTTCTGCGCGTAATCTGCTGC
TTGCAAACAAAAAAACCACCGCTACCAGCGGTGGTTTGTTTGCCGGATCAAGAGCTACCAACTCTTTTTC
CGAAGGTAACTGGCTTCAGCAGAGCGCAGATACCAAATACTGTTCTTCTAGTGTAGCCGTAGTTAGGCCA
CCACTTCAAGAACTCTGTAGCACCGCCTACATACCTCGCTCTGCTAATCCTGTTACCAGTGGCTGCTGCC
AGTGGCGATAAGTCGTGTCTTACCGGGTTGGACTCAAGACGATAGTTACCGGATAAGGCGCAGCGGTCGG
GCTGAACGGGGGGTTCGTGCACACAGCCCAGCTTGGAGCGAACGACCTACACCGAACTGAGATACCTACA
GCGTGAGCTATGAGAAAGCGCCACGCTTCCCGAAGGGAGAAAGGCGGACAGGTATCCGGTAAGCGGCAGG
GTCGGAACAGGAGAGCGCACGAGGGAGCTTCCAGGGGGAAACGCCTGGTATCTTTATAGTCCTGTCGGGT
TTCGCCACCTCTGACTTGAGCGTCGATTTTTGTGATGCTCGTCAGGGGGGCGGAGCCTATGGAAAAACGC
CAGCAACGCGGCCTTTTTACGGTTCCTGGCCTTTTGCTGGCCTTTTGCTCACATGTTCTTTCCTGCGTTA
TCCCCTGATTCTGTGGATAACCGTATTACCGC
